Addgene plasmid #174556: cp-DdCBE G1333-N
Purpose: Chloroplast-targeting DdCBE (split DddA, G1333-N) Golden Gate destination vector
Depositing lab: Jin-Soo Kim. Depositing organization: Institute for Basic Science. Publication: Chloroplast and mitochondrial DNA editing in plants. Kang BC, Bae SJ, Lee S, Lee JS, Kim A, Lee H, Baek G, Seo H, Kim J, Kim JS. Nat Plants. 2021 Jul;7(7):899-905. doi: 10.1038/s41477-021-00943-9. Epub 2021 Jul 1. PubMed 34211132.
Backbone
  Vector backbone: p3s
  Backbone size w/o insert (bp): 4205
  Total vector size (bp): 7064
  Vector type: Plant Expression
Growth in bacteria
  Bacterial resistance: Ampicillin, 100 μg/mL
  Growth temperature: 37°C
  Growth strain: DH5alpha
  Copy number: High Copy
Gene/Insert
  Gene/Insert name: DdCBE G1333-N (alt name: cpTP-3xHA-N-term-Stuffer-C-term-G1333-N-UGI)
  Species: Lettuce, Rapeseed
  Insert size (bp): 2853
  Promoter: PcUbi
  Tag / fusion protein: HA
  Cloning method: Gibson Cloning
  Sequencing primers: 5′ CTAGCAACGATTGTACAATTGC
Terms and licenses: Academic/Nonprofit Terms; Industry Terms: Not Available to Industry
How to cite: cp-DdCBE G1333-N was a gift from Jin-Soo Kim (Addgene plasmid # 174556 ; http://n2t.net/addgene:174556 ; RRID:Addgene_174556)
