[The description below was written by a language model from this plasmid's Addgene catalogue record and pLannotate feature annotations shown in this document.]
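Description:
cp-DdCBE G1333-N is a plant expression plasmid built on the p3s backbone that serves as a Golden Gate destination vector for assembling one half of a chloroplast-targeted DddA-derived cytosine base editor (DdCBE). It is about 7.1 kb and is maintained in E. coli at high copy through a ColE1/pUC-type origin, with ampicillin selection from a full-length β-lactamase gene and its promoter. No plant-selectable marker is evident. Short fragments of an SV40 promoter, a bleomycin-resistance gene and an SV40 polyadenylation signal are annotated, but they appear to be backbone remnants.

According to the catalogue, the 2.85 kb insert is driven by the PcUbi promoter, which the automated feature table does not annotate. The insert is described as a chloroplast transit peptide, a 3xHA tag, a TALE N-terminal domain, a stuffer, a TALE C-terminal domain, the G1333-N split half of DddA, and UGI. The feature table agrees with this layout. It shows an Arabidopsis chloroplast IF1 coding match, which presumably supplies the transit peptide, followed by avrXa10- and avrBs3-like TALE flanking segments, a short dddA fragment and the uracil glycosylase inhibitor. A pea RbcS-related fragment lies downstream, and its role is not stated.

The stuffer between the TALE termini carries assorted vector-derived pieces, including partial AmpR, lacZα, an MCS and lac regulatory elements. Golden Gate assembly replaces this stuffer with a custom TALE repeat array. On its own the split deaminase half is inactive. It is meant to be paired with a complementary G1333-C construct whose TALE binds an adjacent site, which reconstitutes double-stranded DNA cytosine deamination while UGI favours C-to-T conversion. The record links the construct to chloroplast DNA editing in lettuce and rapeseed.
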