Features (pLannotate 1.2.2; 29 found; start..end, strand, type, name):
     28..80      -  misc_feature   bom (fragment): basis of mobility region from pBR322
    204..224     -  protein_bind   attB4: mutant version of attB; core recombination site for the Gateway® BP reaction BP Clonase™
   1165..1587    +  CDS            IF1C_ARATH: Experimental evidence at transcript level: Swiss-Prot protein existence level 2. One of the essential components for the initiation of protein synthesis. Stabilizes the binding of IF-2 and IF-3 on the 30S subunit to which N-formylmethionyl-tRNA(fMet) subsequently binds. Helps modulate mRNA selection, yielding the 30S pre-initiation complex (PIC). Upon addition of the 50S ribosomal subunit IF-1, IF-2 and IF-3 are released leaving the mature 70S translation initiation complex. From Arabidopsis thaliana (Mouse-ear cress).
   1687..2100    +  CDS            avrXa10 (fragment): AVX10_XANOO - Experimental evidence at protein level: Swiss-Prot protein existence level 1. Avirulence protein. Induces the hypersensitive response (HR)in rice plants carrying the resistance gene Xa10. Activity depends on the presence of the core repeat domains; replacement with repeat domains from other proteins (AvrBs3 of X.euvesicatoria (AC P14727) or AvrXa7 of this organism) does not elicit the HR. Probably acts as a transcription factor in its host plant (rice) to induce plant resistance or disease. From Xanthomonas oryzae pv. oryzae.
   2097..2434    -  CDS            AmpR (fragment): β-lactamase; bla; confers resistance to ampicillin, carbenicillin, and related antibiotics
   2435..2539    -  promoter       AmpR promoter: bla
   2634..2669    +  CDS            rop (fragment): Rop protein, which maintains plasmids at low copy number; rop
   2771..2870    +  misc_feature   bom (fragment): basis of mobility region from pBR322
   2876..3033    -  CDS            lacZα (fragment): LacZα fragment of β-galactosidase; lacZ fragment
   3030..3086    +  misc_feature   MCS: pUC18/19 multiple cloning site
   3123..3139    -  protein_bind   lac operator: The lac repressor binds to the lac operator to inhibit transcription in E. coli. This inhibition can be relieved by adding lactose or isopropyl-β-D-thiogalactopyranoside (IPTG). lac repressor encoded by lacI
   3147..3177    -  promoter       lac promoter: promoter for the E. coli lac operon
   3192..3213    -  protein_bind   CAP binding site: CAP binding activates transcription in the presence of cAMP. E. coli catabolite activator protein
   3226..3318    -  CDS            lacI (fragment): lac repressor; lacI; The lac repressor binds to the lac operator to inhibit transcription in E. coli. This inhibition can be relieved by adding lactose or isopropyl-β-D-thiogalactopyranoside (IPTG).
   3320..3424    -  rep_origin     RSF ori (fragment): Plasmids containing the RSF 1030 origin of replication can be propagated in E. coli cells that contain additional plasmids with compatible origins.
   3496..3615    +  CDS            avrBs3 (fragment): AVRB3_XANEU - Experimental evidence at protein level: Swiss-Prot protein existence level 1. Avirulence protein. Acts as a transcription factor in C.annuum plants. In susceptible plants lacking the Bs3 resistance gene induces expression of a number of genes, including genes homologous to a family of auxin-induced genes, alpha-expansin genes, pectate lyase, anthocyanidin glucoside rhamnosyl transferase and at least one transcription factor, UPA20. Their expression leads to plant hypertrophy in mesophyll cells, probably mainly mediated by UPA20 (PubMed:17962565). In resistant plants induces the h
   3616..3756    +  CDS            dddA (fragment): DDDA_BURC1 - Experimental evidence at protein level: Swiss-Prot protein existence level 1. Toxic component of a toxin-immunity protein module, which functions as a cellular contact-dependent growth inhibition (CDI) system. CDI modules allow bacteria to communicate with and inhibit the growth of closely related neighboring bacteria in a contact-dependent fashion. Bacteria that have this module inhibit or kill bacteria without it, giving them a growth advantage. Probably specifically inhibited by cognate immunity protein DddI (Probable). The C-terminal 163 residue fragment has double-stranded DN
   3769..4017    +  CDS            UGI: UNGI_BPPB2 - Experimental evidence at protein level: Swiss-Prot protein existence level 1. This protein binds specifically and reversibly to the host uracil-DNA glycosylase, preventing removal of uracil residues from PBS2 DNA by the host uracil-excision repair system. From Bacillus phage PBS2 (Bacteriophage PBS2).
   4037..4117    +  CDS            RBCS.3A (fragment): RBS3_PEA - Experimental evidence at protein level: Swiss-Prot protein existence level 1. RuBisCO catalyzes two reactions: the carboxylation of D- ribulose 1,5-bisphosphate, the primary event in carbon dioxide fixation, as well as the oxidative fragmentation of the pentose substrate. Both reactions occur simultaneously and in competition at the same active site. Although the small subunit is not catalytic it is essential for maximal activity (Probable). Binds to abscisic acid (ABA); only half of the possible binding sites are occupied in the crystal; and there are indications this is a low affi
   4510..4531    +  promoter       SV40 promoter (fragment): SV40 enhancer and early promoter
   4584..4742    +  CDS            ble (fragment): BLE_KLEPN - Experimental evidence at protein level: Swiss-Prot protein existence level 1. Binding protein with a strong affinity to the bleomycin family of antibiotics. Binds to CL990; an antimitotic-antibiotic compound. From Klebsiella pneumoniae.
   4737..4858    +  polyA_signal   SV40 poly(A) signal: SV40 polyadenylation signal
   4931..4947    -  protein_bind   lac operator: The lac repressor binds to the lac operator to inhibit transcription in E. coli. This inhibition can be relieved by adding lactose or isopropyl-β-D-thiogalactopyranoside (IPTG). lac repressor encoded by lacI
   4955..4985    -  promoter       lac promoter: promoter for the E. coli lac operon
   5000..5021    -  protein_bind   CAP binding site: CAP binding activates transcription in the presence of cAMP. E. coli catabolite activator protein
   5034..5126    -  CDS            lacI (fragment): lac repressor; lacI; The lac repressor binds to the lac operator to inhibit transcription in E. coli. This inhibition can be relieved by adding lactose or isopropyl-β-D-thiogalactopyranoside (IPTG).
   5309..5897    -  rep_origin     ori: high-copy-number ColE1/pMB1/pBR322/pUC origin of replication
   6068..6928    -  CDS            AmpR: β-lactamase; bla; confers resistance to ampicillin, carbenicillin, and related antibiotics
   6929..7033    -  promoter       AmpR promoter: bla
>Addgene plasmid #174556 | cp-DdCBE G1333-N | addgene full sequence | sequence record 344739 | Addgene NGS Result
GACGGATCGGGAGATCTCCCGATCCCCTATGGTGCACTCTCAGTACAATCTGCTCTGATGCCGCATAGTT
AAGCCAGTATCTGCTCCCTGCTTGTGTGTTGGAGGTCGCTGAGTAGTGCGCGAGCAAAATTTAAGCTACA
ACAAGGCAAGGCTTGACCGACAATTGCATGAAGAATCTGCTTAGGGTTAGGCGTTTTGCCGTTCAACTTT
TCTATACAAAGTTGAAGATCTGACTAGCAACGATTGTACAATTGCTTCTTTAAAAAAGGAAGAAAGAAAG
AAAGAAAAGAATCAACATCAGCGTTAACAAACGGCCCCGTTACGGCCCAAACGGTCATATAGAGTAACGG
CGTTAAGCGTTGAAAGACTCCTATCGAAATACGTAACCGCAAACGTGTCATAGTCAGATCCCCTCTTCCT
TCACCGCCTCAAACACAAAAATAATCTTCTACAGCCTATATATACAACCCCCCCTTCTATCTCTCCTTTC
TCACAATTCATCATCTTTCTTTCTCTACCCCCAATTTTAAGAAATCCTCTCTTCTCCTCTTCATTTTCAA
GGTAAATCTCTCTCTCTCTCTCTCTCTCTGTTATTCCTTGTTTTAATTAGGTATGTATTATTGCTAGTTT
GTTAATCTGCTTATCTTATGTATGCCTTATGTGAATATCTTTATCTTGTTCATCTCATCCGTTTAGAAGC
TATAAATTTGTTGATTTGACTGTGTATCTACACGTGGTTATGTTTATATCTAATCAGATATGAATTTCTT
CATATTGTTGCGTTTGTGTGTACCAATCCGAAATCGTTGATTTTTTTCATTTAATCGTGTAGCTAATTGT
ACGTATACATATGGATCTACGTATCAATTGTTCATCTGTTTGTGTTTGTATGTATACAGATCTGAAAACA
TCACTTCTCTCATCTGATTGTGTTGTTACATACATAGATATAGATCTGTTATATCATTTTTTTTATTAAT
TGTGTATATATATATGTGCATAGATCTGGATTACATGATTGTGATTATTTACATGATTTTGTTATTTACG
TATGTATATATGTAGATCTGGACTTTTTGGAGTTGTTGACTTGATTGTATTTGTGTGTGTATATGTGTGT
TCTGATCTTGATATGTTATGTATGTGCAGCGAATTCGGCGCGCAATGCTTCAACTCTGCTCCACTTTCCG
TCCTCAACTTCTTCTTCCTTGTCAATTCCGATTTACAAATGGCGTTTTGATTCCCCAAATAAACTATGTT
GCAAGCAATTCAGTTGTGAATATCCGGCCAATGATACGATGCCAGAGAGCAAGCGGAGGAAGAGGAGGAG
CTAATAGAAGCAAACCTGCTAAGCCGCAAGTTAAAGAAGGAAGCAACAAAACAGTAATCGAAGGTTTAGT
AACCGAATCGCTACCTAATGGAATGTTTCGAGTCGATTTGGAGAATGGTGACAACATTCTTGGTTATATT
TGTGGTAAGATTAGGAAGAATTTCATTCGGATACTCCCCGGTGATAAAGTGAAAGTCGAAATGAGTGTTT
ATGATTCTACTAAAGGTCGTATCATTTTCAGAATGAGTAGTAGAGACTATCCTTACGATGTTCCAGATTA
CGCTGGATACCCTTATGACGTCCCTGATTATGCTGGTTATCCATATGATGTGCCCGACTATGCAATGGAT
ATAGCTGATTTGAGGACCCTCGGGTACTCACAGCAGCAACAAGAAAAAATCAAACCAAAGGTACGTAGCA
CGGTTGCCCAACATCATGAAGCCCTAGTTGGTCACGGATTTACTCATGCCCATATTGTTGCACTGAGTCA
ACACCCTGCTGCATTAGGCACAGTGGCTGTGAAATATCAAGATATGATTGCTGCTCTTCCTGAGGCCACA
CACGAGGCAATTGTGGGTGTTGGAAAACAATGGTCTGGTGCGCGAGCGCTTGAAGCTCTCCTAACCGTAG
CTGGAGAGTTGAGAGGCCCACCGCTTCAGCTTGACACAGGGCAGCTGTTGAAGATAGCAAAGAGGGGGGG
TGTAACTGCTGTTGAAGCAGTCCATGCATGGAGAAATGCATTAACTGGAGCTCCACTGAAGAGACCTCCG
TAAGATGCTTTTCTGTGACTGGTGAGTACTCAACCAAGTCATTCTGAGAATAGTGTATGCGGCGACCGAG
TTGCTCTTGCCCGGCGTCAATACGGGATAATACCGCGCCACATAGCAGAACTTTAAAAGTGCTCATCATT
GGAAAACGTTCTTCGGGGCGAAAACTCTCAAGGATCTTACCGCTGTTGAGATCCAGTTCGATGTAACCCA
CTCGTGCACCCAACTGATCTTCAGCATCTTTTACTTTCACCAGCGTTTCTGGGTGAGCAAAAACAGGAAG
GCAAAATGCCGCAAAAAAGGGAATAAGGGCGACACGGAAATGTTGAATACTCATACTCTTCCTTTTTCAA
TATTATTGAAGCATTTATCAGGGTTATTGTCTCATGAGCGGATACATATTTGAATGTATTTAGAAAAATA
AACAAATAGGGGTTCCGCGCACATTTCCCCGAAAAGTGCCACCTGACGTCTAAGAAACCATTATTATCAT
GACATTAACCTATAAAAATAGGCGTATCACGAGGCCCTTTCGTCTCGCGCGTTTCGGTGATGACGGTGAA
AACCTCTGACACATGCAGCTCCCGGAGACGGTCACAGCTTGTCTGTAAGCGGATGCCGGGAGCAGACAAG
CCCGTCAGGGCGCGTCAGCGGGTGTTGGCGGGTGTCGGGGCTGGCTTAACTATGCGGCATCAGAGCAGAT
TGTACTGAGAGTGCACCATATGCGGTGTGAAATACCGCACAGATGCGTAAGGAGAAAATACCGCATCAGG
CGCCATTCGCCATTCAGGCTGCGCAACTGTTGGGAAGGGCGATCGGTGCGGGCCTCTTCGCTATTACGCC
AGCTGGCGAAAGGGGGATGTGCTGCAAGGCGATTAAGTTGGGTAACGCCAGGGTTTTCCCAGTCACGACG
TTGTAAAACGACGGCCAGTGAATTCGAGCTCGGTACCCGGGGATCCTCTAGAGTCGACCTGCAGGCATGC
AAGCTTGGCGTAATCATGGTCATAGCTGTTTCCTGTGTGAAATTGTTATCCGCTCACAATTCCACACAAC
ATACGAGCCGGAAGCATAAAGTGTAAAGCCTGGGGTGCCTAATGAGTGAGCTAACTCACATTAATTGCGT
TGCGCTCACTGCCCGCTTTCCAGTCGGGAAACCTGTCGTGCCAGCTGCATTAATGAATCGGCCAACGCGC
GGGGAGAGGCGGTTTGCGTATTGGGCGCTCTTCCGCTTCCTCGCTCACTGACTCGCTGCGCTCGGTCGTT
CGGCTGCGGCGAGCGGTATCAGCTCACTCAAAGGCGGTAATACGGTTATCCACAGAATCAGGGGGGTCTC
ACGGTCTGACTCCGGAACAGGTGGTGGCGATTGCAAGCAACGGCGGCGGCAAACAGGCTCTAGAGAGCAT
AGTTGCTCAGCTAAGTAGACCTGATCCAGCACTTGCTGCATTGACGAACGATCATCTCGTAGCGCTGGCT
TGTTTGGGCGGCAGGCCAGCCTTGGACGCCGTGAAGAAAGGATTAGGTGGCTCGGGTTCATACGCTTTAG
GGCCTTATCAAATTTCTGCTCCTCAGCTTCCCGCATACAATGGTCAAACTGTTGGAACATTTTACTATGT
CAATGATGCTGGTGGTCTTGAGTCTAAAGTTTTCTCCTCTGGTGGAAGTGGAGGGAGCACCAATCTCTCC
GACATCATTGAGAAAGAAACAGGAAAGCAGCTGGTGATACAAGAATCAATATTGATGCTTCCAGAAGAAG
TGGAGGAGGTCATTGGAAACAAGCCGGAGTCAGACATTCTTGTACACACTGCTTATGATGAAAGTACTGA
TGAGAATGTTATGTTGTTAACATCTGATGCACCTGAATATAAACCATGGGCATTAGTTATTCAAGATTCA
AATGGAGAAAACAAAATCAAGATGCTATGATAATCCAGGCCTCCCAGCTTTCGTCCGTATCATCGGTTTC
GACAACGTTCGTCAAGTTCAATGCATCAGTTTCATTGCCCACACACCAGAATCCTACTAAGTTTGAGTAT
TATGGCATTGGAAAAGCTGTTTTCTTCTATCATTTGTTCTGCTTGTAATTTACTGTGTTCTTTCAGTTTT
TGTTTTCGGACATCAAAATGCAAATGGATGGATAAGAGTTAATAAATGATATGGTCCTTTTGTTCATTCT
CAAATTATTATTATCTGTTGTTTTTACTTTAATGGGTTGAATTTAAGTAAGAAAGGAACTAACAGTGTGA
TATTAAGGTGCAATGTTAGACATATAAAACAGTCTTTCACCTCTCTTTGGTTATGTCTTGAATTGGTTTG
TTTCTTCACTTATCTGTGTAATCAAGTTTACTATGAGTCTATGATCAAGTAATTATGCAATCAAGTTAAG
TACAGTATAGGCTTTGGGCTCTATGGCTTCTGAGGCGGAAAGAACCAGCTGGGGCTCTAGGGGGTATCCC
CACGCTGCAGTGAGCGGGACTCTGGGGTTCGAAATGACCGACCAAGCGACGCCCAACCTGCCATCACGAG
ATTTCGATTCCACCGCCGCCTTCTATGAAAGGTTGGGCTTCGGAATCGTTTTCCGGGACGCCGGCTGGAT
GATCCTCCAGCGCGGGGATCTCATGCTGGAGTTCTTCGCCCACCCCAACTTGTTTATTGCAGCTTATAAT
GGTTACAAATAAAGCAATAGCATCACAAATTTCACAAATAAAGCATTTTTTTCACTGCATTCTAGTTGTG
GTTTGTCCAAACTCATCAATGTATCTTATCATGTCTGTATACCGTCGACCTCTAGCTAGAGCTTGGCGTA
ATCATGGTCATAGCTGTTTCCTGTGTGAAATTGTTATCCGCTCACAATTCCACACAACATACGAGCCGGA
AGCATAAAGTGTAAAGCCTGGGGTGCCTAATGAGTGAGCTAACTCACATTAATTGCGTTGCGCTCACTGC
CCGCTTTCCAGTCGGGAAACCTGTCGTGCCAGCTGCATTAATGAATCGGCCAACGCGCGGGGAGAGGCGG
TTTGCGTATTGGGCGCTCTTCCGCTTCCTCGCTCACTGACTCGCTGCGCTCGGTCGTTCGGCTGCGGCGA
GCGGTATCAGCTCACTCAAAGGCGGTAATACGGTTATCCACAGAATCAGGGGATAACGCAGGAAAGAACA
TGTGAGCAAAAGGCCAGCAAAAGGCCAGGAACCGTAAAAAGGCCGCGTTGCTGGCGTTTTTCCATAGGCT
CCGCCCCCCTGACGAGCATCACAAAAATCGACGCTCAAGTCAGAGGTGGCGAAACCCGACAGGACTATAA
AGATACCAGGCGTTTCCCCCTGGAAGCTCCCTCGTGCGCTCTCCTGTTCCGACCCTGCCGCTTACCGGAT
ACCTGTCCGCCTTTCTCCCTTCGGGAAGCGTGGCGCTTTCTCATAGCTCACGCTGTAGGTATCTCAGTTC
GGTGTAGGTCGTTCGCTCCAAGCTGGGCTGTGTGCACGAACCCCCCGTTCAGCCCGACCGCTGCGCCTTA
TCCGGTAACTATCGTCTTGAGTCCAACCCGGTAAGACACGACTTATCGCCACTGGCAGCAGCCACTGGTA
ACAGGATTAGCAGAGCGAGGTATGTAGGCGGTGCTACAGAGTTCTTGAAGTGGTGGCCTAACTACGGCTA
CACTAGAAGAACAGTATTTGGTATCTGCGCTCTGCTGAAGCCAGTTACCTTCGGAAAAAGAGTTGGTAGC
TCTTGATCCGGCAAACAAACCACCGCTGGTAGCGGTGGTTTTTTTGTTTGCAAGCAGCAGATTACGCGCA
GAAAAAAAGGATCTCAAGAAGATCCTTTGATCTTTTCTACGGGGTCTGACGCTCAGTGGAACGAAAACTC
ACGTTAAGGGATTTTGGTCATGAGATTATCAAAAAGGATCTTCACCTAGATCCTTTTAAATTAAAAATGA
AGTTTTAAATCAATCTAAAGTATATATGAGTAAACTTGGTCTGACAGTTACCAATGCTTAATCAGTGAGG
CACCTATCTCAGCGATCTGTCTATTTCGTTCATCCATAGTTGCCTGACTCCCCGTCGTGTAGATAACTAC
GATACGGGAGGGCTTACCATCTGGCCCCAGTGCTGCAATGATACCGCGAGATCCACGCTCACCGGCTCCA
GATTTATCAGCAATAAACCAGCCAGCCGGAAGGGCCGAGCGCAGAAGTGGTCCTGCAACTTTATCCGCCT
CCATCCAGTCTATTAATTGTTGCCGGGAAGCTAGAGTAAGTAGTTCGCCAGTTAATAGTTTGCGCAACGT
TGTTGCCATTGCTACAGGCATCGTGGTGTCACGCTCGTCGTTTGGTATGGCTTCATTCAGCTCCGGTTCC
CAACGATCAAGGCGAGTTACATGATCCCCCATGTTGTGCAAAAAAGCGGTTAGCTCCTTCGGTCCTCCGA
TCGTTGTCAGAAGTAAGTTGGCCGCAGTGTTATCACTCATGGTTATGGCAGCACTGCATAATTCTCTTAC
TGTCATGCCATCCGTAAGATGCTTTTCTGTGACTGGTGAGTACTCAACCAAGTCATTCTGAGAATAGTGT
ATGCGGCGACCGAGTTGCTCTTGCCCGGCGTCAATACGGGATAATACCGCGCCACATAGCAGAACTTTAA
AAGTGCTCATCATTGGAAAACGTTCTTCGGGGCGAAAACTCTCAAGGATCTTACCGCTGTTGAGATCCAG
TTCGATGTAACCCACTCGTGCACCCAACTGATCTTCAGCATCTTTTACTTTCACCAGCGTTTCTGGGTGA
GCAAAAACAGGAAGGCAAAATGCCGCAAAAAAGGGAATAAGGGCGACACGGAAATGTTGAATACTCATAC
TCTTCCTTTTTCAATATTATTGAAGCATTTATCAGGGTTATTGTCTCATGAGCGGATACATATTTGAATG
TATTTAGAAAAATAAACAAATAGGGGTTCCGCGCACATTTCCCCGAAAAGTGCCACCTGACGTC
